>Addgene plasmid #58399 | pCMV-HA-hIFITM1 | addgene full sequence | sequence record 424513 | Addgene NGS Result
GGCGAAAGGGGGATGTGCTGCAAGGCGATTAAGTTGGGTAACGCCAGGGTTTTCCCAGTCACGACGTTGT
AAAACGACGGCCAGTGAGTTCGAGCTTGCATGCCTGCAGGTCGTTACATAACTTACGGTAAATGGCCCGC
CTGGCTGACCGCCCAACGACCCCCGCCCATTGACGTCAATAATGACGTATGTTCCCATAGTAACGCCAAT
AGGGACTTTCCATTGACGTCAATGGGTGGAGTATTTACGGTAAACTGCCCACTTGGCAGTACATCAAGTG
TATCATATGCCAAGTACGCCCCCTATTGACGTCAATGACGGTAAATGGCCCGCCTGGCATTATGCCCAGT
ACATGACCTTATGGGACTTTCCTACTTGGCAGTACATCTACGTATTAGTCATCGCTATTACCATGGTGAT
GCGGTTTTGGCAGTACATCAATGGGCGTGGATAGCGGTTTGACTCACGGGGATTTCCAAGTCTCCACCCC
ATTGACGTCAATGGGAGTTTGTTTTGGCACCAAAATCAACGGGACTTTCCAAAATGTCGTAACAACTCCG
CCCCATTGACGCAAATGGGCGGTAGGCGTGTACGGTGGGAGGTCTATATAAGCAGAGCTCGTTTAGTGAA
CCGTCAGATCGCCTGGAGACGCCATCCACGCTGTTTTGACCTCCATAGAAGACACCGGGACCGATCCAGC
CTCCGGACTCTAGAGGATCCGGTACTAGAGGAACTGAAAAACCAGAAAGTTAACTGGTAAGTTTAGTCTT
TTTGTCTTTTATTTCAGGTCCCGGATCCGGTGGTGGTGCAAATCAAAGAACTGCTCCTCAGTGGATGTTG
CCTTTACTTCTAGGCCTGTACGGAAGTGTTACTTCTGCTCTAAAAGCTGCGGAATTGTACCCGCGGGCCC
ACCATGTACCCATACGATGTTCCAGATTACGCTCTTATGGCCATGGAGGCCCGAATTCCCATGCACAAGG
AGGAACATGAGGTGGCTGTGCTGGGGGCACCCCCCAGCACCATCCTTCCAAGGTCCACCGTGATCAACAT
CCACAGCGAGACCTCCGTGCCCGACCATGTCGTCTGGTCCCTGTTCAACACCCTCTTCTTGAACTGGTGC
TGTCTGGGCTTCATAGCATTCGCCTACTCCGTGAAGTCTAGGGACAGGAAGATGGTTGGCGACGTGACCG
GGGCCCAGGCCTATGCCTCCACCGCCAAGTGCCTGAACATCTGGGCCCTGATTCTGGGCATCCTCATGAC
CATTGGATTCATCCTGTTACTGGTATTCGGCTCTGTGACAGTCTACCATATTATGTTACAGATAATACAG
GAAAAACGGGGTTACTAGGTCGACCGAGATCTCTCGAGGTACCGCGGCCGCGGGGATCCAGACATGATAA
GATACATTGATGAGTTTGGACAAACCACAACTAGAATGCAGTGAAAAAAATGCTTTATTTGTGAAATTTG
TGATGCTATTGCTTTATTTGTAACCATTATAAGCTGCAATAAACAAGTTAACAACAACAATTGCATTCAT
TTTATGTTTCAGGTTCAGGGGGAGGTGTGGGAGGTTTTTTCGGATCCTCTAGAGTCGATCTGCAGGCATG
CTAGCTTGGCGTAATCATGGTCATAGCTGTTTCCTGTGTGAAATTGTTATCCGCTCACAATTCCACACAA
CATACGAGCCGGAAGCATAAAGTGTAAAGCCTGGGGTGCCTAATGAGTGAGCTAACTCACATTAATTGCG
TTGCGCTCACTGCCCGCTTTCCAGTCGGGAAACCTGTCGTGCCAGCTGCATTAATGAATCGGCCAACGCG
CGGGGAGAGGCGGTTTGCGTATTGGGCGCTCTTCCGCTTCCTCGCTCACTGACTCGCTGCGCTCGGTCGT
TCGGCTGCGGCGAGCGGTATCAGCTCACTCAAAGGCGGTAATACGGTTATCCACAGAATCAGGGGATAAC
GCAGGAAAGAACATGTGAGCAAAAGGCCAGCAAAAGGCCAGGAACCGTAAAAAGGCCGCGTTGCTGGCGT
TTTTCCATAGGCTCCGCCCCCCTGACGAGCATCACAAAAATCGACGCTCAAGTCAGAGGTGGCGAAACCC
GACAGGACTATAAAGATACCAGGCGTTTCCCCCTGGAAGCTCCCTCGTGCGCTCTCCTGTTCCGACCCTG
CCGCTTACCGGATACCTGTCCGCCTTTCTCCCTTCGGGAAGCGTGGCGCTTTCTCATAGCTCACGCTGTA
GGTATCTCAGTTCGGTGTAGGTCGTTCGCTCCAAGCTGGGCTGTGTGCACGAACCCCCCGTTCAGCCCGA
CCGCTGCGCCTTATCCGGTAACTATCGTCTTGAGTCCAACCCGGTAAGACACGACTTATCGCCACTGGCA
GCAGCCACTGGTAACAGGATTAGCAGAGCGAGGTATGTAGGCGGTGCTACAGAGTTCTTGAAGTGGTGGC
CTAACTACGGCTACACTAGAAGAACAGTATTTGGTATCTGCGCTCTGCTGAAGCCAGTTACCTTCGGAAA
AAGAGTTGGTAGCTCTTGATCCGGCAAACAAACCACCGCTGGTAGCGGTGGTTTTTTTGTTTGCAAGCAG
CAGATTACGCGCAGAAAAAAAGGATCTCAAGAAGATCCTTTGATCTTTTCTACGGGGTCTGACGCTCAGT
GGAACGAAAACTCACGTTAAGGGATTTTGGTCATGAGATTATCAAAAAGGATCTTCACCTAGATCCTTTT
AAATTAAAAATGAAGTTTTAAATCAATCTAAAGTATATATGAGTAAACTTGGTCTGACAGTTACCAATGC
TTAATCAGTGAGGCACCTATCTCAGCGATCTGTCTATTTCGTTCATCCATAGTTGCCTGACTCCCCGTCG
TGTAGATAACTACGATACGGGAGGGCTTACCATCTGGCCCCAGTGCTGCAATGATACCGCGAGACCCACG
CTCACCGGCTCCAGATTTATCAGCAATAAACCAGCCAGCCGGAAGGGCCGAGCGCAGAAGTGGTCCTGCA
ACTTTATCCGCCTCCATCCAGTCTATTAATTGTTGCCGGGAAGCTAGAGTAAGTAGTTCGCCAGTTAATA
GTTTGCGCAACGTTGTTGCCATTGCTACAGGCATCGTGGTGTCACGCTCGTCGTTTGGTATGGCTTCATT
CAGCTCCGGTTCCCAACGATCAAGGCGAGTTACATGATCCCCCATGTTGTGCAAAAAAGCGGTTAGCTCC
TTCGGTCCTCCGATCGTTGTCAGAAGTAAGTTGGCCGCAGTGTTATCACTCATGGTTATGGCAGCACTGC
ATAATTCTCTTACTGTCATGCCATCCGTAAGATGCTTTTCTGTGACTGGTGAGTACTCAACCAAGTCATT
CTGAGAATAGTGTATGCGGCGACCGAGTTGCTCTTGCCCGGCGTCAATACGGGATAATACCGCGCCACAT
AGCAGAACTTTAAAAGTGCTCATCATTGGAAAACGTTCTTCGGGGCGAAAACTCTCAAGGATCTTACCGC
TGTTGAGATCCAGTTCGATGTAACCCACTCGTGCACCCAACTGATCTTCAGCATCTTTTACTTTCACCAG
CGTTTCTGGGTGAGCAAAAACAGGAAGGCAAAATGCCGCAAAAAAGGGAATAAGGGCGACACGGAAATGT
TGAATACTCATACTCTTCCTTTTTCAATATTATTGAAGCATTTATCAGGGTTATTGTCTCATGAGCGGAT
ACATATTTGAATGTATTTAGAAAAATAAACAAATAGGGGTTCCGCGCACATTTCCCCGAAAAGTGCCACC
TGACGTCTAAGAAACCATTATTATCATGACATTAACCTATAAAAATAGGCGTATCACGAGGCCCTTTCGT
CTCGCGCGTTTCGGTGATGACGGTGAAAACCTCTGACACATGCAGCTCCCGGAGACGGTCACAGCTTGTC
TGTAAGCGGATGCCGGGAGCAGACAAGCCCGTCAGGGCGCGTCAGCGGGTGTTGGCGGGTGTCGGGGCTG
GCTTAACTATGCGGCATCAGAGCAGATTGTACTGAGAGTGCACCATATGCGGTGTGAAATACCGCACAGA
TGCGTAAGGAGAAAATACCGCATCAGGCGCCATTCGCCATTCAGGCTGCGCAACTGTTGGGAAGGGCGAT
CGGTGCGGGCCTCTTCGCTATTACGCCAGCT
Features (pLannotate 1.2.2; 17 found; start..end, strand, type, name):
     93..113     -  misc_feature   MCS (fragment): pUC18/19 multiple cloning site
    112..415     +  enhancer       CMV enhancer: human cytomegalovirus immediate early enhancer
    416..619     +  promoter       CMV promoter: human cytomegalovirus (CMV) immediate early promoter
    757..853     +  intron         SV40 intron: modified SV40 intron with splice donor and acceptor sites
    917..943     +  CDS            3xHA (fragment): three tandem HA epitope tags
    971..1345    +  CDS            IFITM1: IFM1_HUMAN - Also known as CD225, IFI17. Experimental evidence at protein level: Swiss-Prot protein existence level 1. IFN-induced antiviral protein which inhibits the entry of viruses to the host cell cytoplasm, permitting endocytosis, but preventing subsequent viral fusion and release of viral contents into the cytosol. Active against multiple viruses, including influenza A virus, SARS coronaviruses (SARS-CoV and SARS-CoV-2), Marburg virus (MARV), Ebola virus (EBOV), Dengue virus (DNV), West Nile virus (WNV), human immunodeficiency virus type 1 (HIV-1) and hepatitis C virus (HCV) (PubMed:263
   1385..1519    -  polyA_signal   SV40 poly(A) signal: SV40 polyadenylation signal
   1654..1670    -  protein_bind   lac operator: The lac repressor binds to the lac operator to inhibit transcription in E. coli. This inhibition can be relieved by adding lactose or isopropyl-β-D-thiogalactopyranoside (IPTG). lac repressor encoded by lacI
   1678..1708    -  promoter       lac promoter: promoter for the E. coli lac operon
   1723..1744    -  protein_bind   CAP binding site: CAP binding activates transcription in the presence of cAMP. E. coli catabolite activator protein
   1757..1849    -  CDS            lacI (fragment): lac repressor; lacI; The lac repressor binds to the lac operator to inhibit transcription in E. coli. This inhibition can be relieved by adding lactose or isopropyl-β-D-thiogalactopyranoside (IPTG).
   2032..2620    -  rep_origin     ori: high-copy-number ColE1/pMB1/pBR322/pUC origin of replication
   2791..3651    -  CDS            AmpR: β-lactamase; bla; confers resistance to ampicillin, carbenicillin, and related antibiotics
   3652..3756    -  promoter       AmpR promoter: bla
   3851..3886    +  CDS            rop (fragment): Rop protein, which maintains plasmids at low copy number; rop
   3988..4087    +  misc_feature   bom (fragment): basis of mobility region from pBR322
   4093..87      -  CDS            lacZα (fragment) (across the origin): LacZα fragment of β-galactosidase; lacZ fragment
