[The description below was written by a language model from this plasmid's Addgene catalogue record and pLannotate feature annotations shown in this document.]
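Description:
pCMV-HA-hIFITM1 is a mammalian expression plasmid built on the commercial pCMV-HA backbone and designed to produce human IFITM1 carrying an N-terminal HA epitope tag. It is maintained in E. coli as a high-copy plasmid through a ColE1/pUC-type origin of replication and selected with ampicillin via the β-lactamase (AmpR) gene and its native promoter. No mammalian selection marker is annotated, so the plasmid appears suited to transient transfection. The catalogue lists a total size of about 4.2 kb, while the sequenced record is 4,161 nt, a small discrepancy. The feature table also shows short remnants of pUC/pBR322-derived sequence (lac promoter and operator, and fragments of lacI, lacZα, rop and bom) that are backbone leftovers with no role in expression.

The expression cassette begins with the human cytomegalovirus immediate early enhancer and promoter, followed by a modified SV40 intron whose splice donor and acceptor sites can improve processing and accumulation of the transcript. Downstream lies the HA tag; it is annotated as a fragment of a 3xHA element, and its short length fits a single HA epitope. It is followed after a short linker by the IFITM1 coding sequence, which was inserted between EcoRI and SalI sites that both remain intact. An SV40 polyadenylation signal is annotated downstream of the insert, although on the opposite strand. IFITM1 is an interferon-induced antiviral protein that blocks viral entry by preventing fusion and release of viral contents into the cytosol. The HA tag allows detection or immunoprecipitation of the expressed protein with anti-HA antibodies, and the associated publication concerns S-palmitoylation and antiviral activity in the IFITM family.
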