Addgene plasmid #58399: pCMV-HA-hIFITM1
Purpose: Expressed human IFITM1 with an N-terminal HA tag in mammalian cells
Depositing lab: Howard Hang & Jacob Yount. Depositing organization: Rockefeller University. Publication: Palmitoylome profiling reveals S-palmitoylation-dependent antiviral activity of IFITM3. Yount JS, Moltedo B, Yang YY, Charron G, Moran TM, Lopez CB, Hang HC. Nat Chem Biol. 2010 Aug;6(8):610-4. doi: 10.1038/nchembio.405. Epub 2010 Jul 4. PubMed 20601941.
Backbone
  Vector backbone: pCMV-HA
  Backbone manufacturer: clontech
  Backbone size w/o insert (bp): 3800
  Total vector size (bp): 4211
  Vector type: Mammalian Expression
Growth in bacteria
  Bacterial resistance: Ampicillin, 100 μg/mL
  Growth temperature: 37°C
  Growth strain: DH5alpha
  Copy number: High Copy
Gene/Insert
  Gene/Insert name: IFITM1
  Species: H. sapiens (human)
  Entrez Gene: IFITM1 (a.k.a. 9-27, CD225, DSPA2a, IFI17, LEU13)
  Promoter: CMV IE
  Tag / fusion protein: HA (N terminal on backbone)
  Cloning method: Restriction Enzyme; 5′ cloning site EcoRI (not destroyed); 3′ cloning site SalI (not destroyed)
  Sequencing primers: 5′ GATCCGGTACTAGAGGAACTGAAAAAC
Terms and licenses: Academic/Nonprofit Terms; Industry Terms: Not Available to Industry
How to cite: pCMV-HA-hIFITM1 was a gift from Howard Hang & Jacob Yount (Addgene plasmid # 58399 ; http://n2t.net/addgene:58399 ; RRID:Addgene_58399)
