>Addgene plasmid #58399 | pCMV-HA-hIFITM1 | addgene partial sequence | sequence record 95994 | pcDL-F 5'-GTTGCCTTTACTTCTAGGCCT-3'
CGCGGGCCCACCATGTACCCATACGATGTTCCAGATTACGCTCTTATGGCCATGGAGGCCCGAATTCCCA
TGCACAAGGAGGAACATGAGGTGGCTGTGCTGGGGGCACCCCCCAGCACCATCCTTCCAAGGTCCACCGT
GATCAACATCCACAGCGAGACCTCCGTGCCCGACCATGTCGTCTGGTCCCTGTTCAACACCCTCTTCTTG
AACTGGTGCTGTCTGGGCTTCATAGCATTCGCCTACTCCGTGAAGTCTAGGGACAGGAAGATGGTTGGCG
ACGTGACCGGGGCCCAGGCCTATGCCTCCACCGCCAAGTGCCTGAACATCTGGGCCCTGATTCTGGGCAT
CCTCATGACCATTGGATTCATCCTGTTACTGGTATTCGGCTCTGTGACAGTCTACCATATTATGTTACAG
ATAATACAGGAAAAACGGGGTTACTAGGTCGACCGAGATCTCTCGAGGTACCGCGGCCGCGGGGATCCAG
ACATGATAAGATACATTGATGAGTTTGGACAAACCACAACTAGAATGCAGTGAAAAAAATGCTTTATTTG
TGAAATTTGTGATGCTATTGCTTTATTTGTAACCATTATAAGCTGCAATAAACAAGTTAACAACAACAAT
TGCATTCATTTTATGTTTCAGGTTCA
