>Addgene plasmid #58399 | pCMV-HA-hIFITM1 | addgene partial sequence | sequence record 95995 | EBV-rev 5'-GTGGTTTGTCCAAACTCATC-3'
TGTCTGGATCCCCGCGGCCGCGGTACCTCGAGAGATCTCGGTCGACCTAGTAACCCCGTTTTTCCTGTAT
TATCTGTAACATAATATGGTAGACTGTCACAGAGCCGAATACCAGTAACAGGATGAATCCAATGGTCATG
AGGATGCCCAGAATCAGGGCCCAGATGTTCAGGCACTTGGCGGTGGAGGCATAGGCCTGGGCCCCGGTCA
CGTCGCCAACCATCTTCCTGTCCCTAGACTTCACGGAGTAGGCGAATGCTATGAAGCCCAGACAGCACCA
GTTCAAGAAGAGGGTGTTGAACAGGGACCAGACGACATGGTCGGGCACGGAGGTCTCGCTGTGGATGTTG
ATCACGGTGGACCTTGGAAGGATGGTGCTGGGGGGTGCCCCCAGCACAGCCACCTCATGTTCCTCCTTGT
GCATGGGAATTCGGGCCTCCATGGCCATAAGAGCGTAATCTGGAACATCGTATGGGTACATGGTGGGCCC
GCGGGTACAATTCCGCAGCTTTTAGAGCAGAAGTAACACTTCCGTACAGGCCTAGAAGTAAAGGCAACAT
CCACTGAGGAGCAGTTCTTTGATTTGCACCACCACCGGATCCGGGACCTGAAATAAAAGACAAAAAGACT
AAACTTACCAGTTAACTTTCTGGTTTTTCAGTTCCTCTAGTACCGGATCCTCTAGAGTCCGGAGGCTGGA
TCGGTCCCGGTGTCTTCTATGGAGGTCAAAACAGCGTGGATGGCGTCTCCAGGCGATCTGACGGTTCACT
AAACGAGCTCTGC
